>Addgene plasmid #122710 | pSKAP_AH | addgene full sequence | sequence record 244098 | Addgene NGS Result
ACACCGAACTGAGATACCTACAGCGTGAGCTATGAGAAAGCGCCACGCTTCCCGAAGGGAGAAAGGCGGA
CAGGTATCCGGTAAGCGGCAGGGTCGGAACAGGAGAGCGCACGAGGGAGCTTCCAGGGGGAAACGCCTGG
TATCTTTATAGTCCTGTCGGGTTTCGCCACCTCTGACTTGAGCGTCGATTTTTGTGATGCTCGTCAGGGG
GGCGGAGCCTATGGAAAAACGCCAGCAACGCGGCCTTTTTACGGTTCCTGGCCTTTTGCTGGCCTTTTGC
TCACATGTTCTTTCCTGCGTTATCCCCTGATTCTGTGGATAACCGTATTACCGCCTTTGAGTGAGCTGAT
ACCGCTCGCCGCAGCCGAACGACCGAGCGCAGCGAGTCAGTGAGCGAGGAAGCGGAAGAGCGCCCAATAC
GCAAACCGCCTCTCCCCGCGCGTTGGCCGATTCATTAATGCAGCTGGCACGACAGGTTTCCCGACTGGAA
AGCGGGCAGTGAGCGCAACGCAATTAATGTGAGTTAGCTCACTCATTAGGCACCCCAGGCTTTACACTTT
ATGCTTCCGGCTCGTATGTTGTGTGGAATTGTGAGCGGATAACAATTTCACACAGGAAACAGCTATGACC
ATGATTACGCCAAGCGCGCAATTAACCCTCACTAAAGGGAACAAAAGCTGGAGCTCCACCGCGGTGGCGG
CCGCTCTAGCCCGGGCGGATCCGTCGACCTGCAGTTCGAAGTTCCTATTCTCTAGAAAGTATAGGAACTT
CAGAGCGCTTTTGAAGCTCACGCTGCCGCAAGCACTCAGGGCGCAAGGGCTGCTAAAGGAAGCGGAACAC
GTAGAAAGCCAGTCCGCAGAAACGGTGCTGACCCCGGATGAATGTCAGCTACTGGGCTATCTGGACAAGG
GAAAACGCAAGCGCAAAGAGAAAGCAGGTAGCTTGCAGTGGGCTTACATGGCGATAGCTAGACTGGGCGG
TTTTATGGACAGCAAGCGAACCGGAATTGCCAGCTGGGGCGCCCTCTGGTAAGGTTGGGAAGCCCTGCAA
AGTAAACTGGATGGCTTTCTTGCCGCCAAGGATCTGATGGCGCAGGGGATCAAGATCTGATCAAGAGACA
GGATGAGGATCGTTTCGCATGATTGAACAAGATGGATTGCACGCAGGTTCTCCGGCCGCTTGGGTGGAGA
GGCTATTCGGCTATGACTGGGCACAACAGACAATCGGCTGCTCTGATGCCGCCGTGTTCCGGCTGTCAGC
GCAGGGGCGCCCGGTTCTTTTTGTCAAGACCGACCTGTCCGGTGCCCTGAATGAACTGCAGGACGAGGCA
GCGCGGCTATCGTGGCTGGCCACGACGGGCGTTCCTTGCGCAGCTGTGCTCGACGTTGTCACTGAAGCGG
GAAGGGACTGGCTGCTATTGGGCGAAGTGCCGGGGCAGGATCTCCTGTCATCTCACCTTGCTCCTGCCGA
GAAAGTATCCATCATGGCTGATGCAATGCGGCGGCTGCATACGCTTGATCCGGCTACCTGCCCATTCGAC
CACCAAGCGAAACATCGCATCGAGCGAGCACGTACTCGGATGGAAGCCGGTCTTGTCGATCAGGATGATC
TGGACGAAGAGCATCAGGGGCTCGCGCCAGCCGAACTGTTCGCCAGGCTCAAGGCGCGCATGCCCGACGG
CGAGGATCTCGTCGTGACCCATGGCGATGCCTGCTTGCCGAATATCATGGTGGAAAATGGCCGCTTTTCT
GGATTCATCGACTGTGGCCGGCTGGGTGTGGCGGACCGCTATCAGGACATAGCGTTGGCTACCCGTGATA
TTGCTGAAGAGCTTGGCGGCGAATGGGCTGACCGCTTCCTCGTGCTTTACGGTATCGCCGCTCCCGATTC
GCAGCGCATCGCCTTCTATCGCCTTCTTGACGAGTTCTTCTAATAAGGGGATCTTGAAGTTCCTATTCCG
AAGTTCCTATTCTCTAGAAAGTATAGGAACTTCGAAGCAGCTCCAGCCTACACAATCGGGTACAATCACG
ACTCGGTGGTCATCTCAAGACGTGTAATGCTGCAATCTGCATGCAAGCTTATCGATACCGTCGACCTCGA
GGGGGGGCCCGGTACCCAATTCGCCCTATAGTGAGTCGTATTACGCGCGCTCACTGGCCGTCGTTTTACA
ACGTCGTGACTGGGAAAACCCTGGCGTTACCCAACTTAATCGCCTTGCAGCACATCCCCCTTTCGCCAGC
TGGCGTAATAGCGAAGAGGCCCGCACCGATCGCCCTTCCCAACAGTTGCGCAGCCTGAATGGCGAATGGG
[124 nt withheld, positions 2311-2434]
C
[91 nt withheld, positions 2436-2526]
A
[49 nt withheld, positions 2528-2576]
CCTTTGACGTTGGAGTCCACGTTCTTT
[37 nt withheld, positions 2604-2640]
ACCCTATCTCGGTCTATTCTTTTGATTTATAAGGGATTTTGCCGATTTCGGCCTATTGGTTAAAAAATGA
GCTGATTTAACAAAAATTTAACGCGAATTTTAACAAAATATTAACGCTTACAATTTAGGTGGCACTTTTC
GGGGAAATGTGCGCGGAACCCCTATTTGTTTATTTTTCTAAATACATTCAAATATGTATCCGCTCATGAG
ACAATAACCCTGATAAATGCTTCAATAATATTGAAAAAGGAAGAGTATGAGTATTCAACATTTCCGTGTC
GCCCTTATTCCCTTTTTTGCGGCATTTTGCCTTCCTGTTTTTGCTCACCCAGAAACGCTGGTGAAAGTAA
AAGATGCTGAAGATCAGTTGGGTGCACGAGTGGGTTACATCGAACTGGATCTCAACAGCGGTAAGATCCT
TGAGAGTTTTCGCCCCGAAGAACGTTTTCCAATGATGAGCACTTTTTGATCAGAAAAAAAGGATCATATC
GTCAATTATTACCTCCACGGGGAGAGCCTGAGCAAACTGGCCTCAGGCATTTGAGAAGCACACGGTCACA
CTGCTTCCGGTAGTCAATAAACCGGTAAACCAGCAATAGACATAAGCGGCTATTTAACGACCCTGCCCTG
AACCGACGACCGGGTCGAATTTGCTTTCGAATTTCTGCCATTCATCCGCTTATTATCACTTATTCAGGCG
TAGCAACCAGGCGTTTAAGGGCACCAATAACTGCCTTAAAAAAATTACGCCCCGCCCTGCCACTCATCGC
AGTACTGTTGTAATTCATTAAGCATTCTGCCGACATGGAAGCCATCACAAACGGCATGATGAACCTGAAT
CGCCAGCGGCATCAGCACCTTGTCGCCTTGCGTATAATATTTGCCCATGGTGAAAACGGGGGCGAAGAAG
TTGTCCATATTGGCCACGTTTAAATCAAAACTGGTGAAACTCACCCAGGGATTGGCTGAGACGAAAAACA
TATTCTCAATAAACCCTTTAGGGAAATAGGCCAGGTTTTCACCGTAACACGCCACATCTTGCGAATATAT
GTGTAGAAACTGCCGGAAATCGTCGTGGTATTCACTCCAGAGCGATGAAAACGTTTCAGTTTGCTCATGG
AAAACGGTGTAACAAGGGTGAACACTATCCCATATCACCAGCTCACCGTCTTTCATTGCCATACGTAATT
CCGGATGAGCATTCATCAGGCGGGCAAGAATGTGAATAAAGGCCGGATAAAACTTGTGCTTATTTTTCTT
TACGGTCTTTAAAAAGGCCGTAATATCCAGCTGAACGGTCTGGTTATAGGTACATTGAGCAACTGACTGA
AATGCCTCAAAATGTTCTTTACGATGCCATTGGGATATATCAACGGTGGTATATCCAGTGATTTTTTTCT
CCATTTTAGCTTCCTTAGCTCCTGAAAATCTCGACAACTCAAAAAATACGCCCGGTAGTGATCTTATTTC
ATTATGGTGAAAGTTGGAACCTCTTACGTGCCGATCAACGTCTCATTTTCGCCAAAAGTTGGCCCAGGGC
TTCCCGGTATCAACAGGGACACCAGGATTTATTTATTCTGCGAAGTGATCTTCCGTCACAGGTATTTATT
CGGTCGAAAAGGATCTAGGTGAAGATCCTTTTTGATAATCTCATGACCAAAATCCCTTAACGTGAGTTTT
CGTTCCACTGAGCGTCAGACCCCGTAGAAAAGATCAAAGGATCTTCTTGAGATCCTTTTTTTCTGCGCGT
AATCTGCTGCTTGCAAACAAAAAAACCACCGCTACCAGCGGTGGTTTGTTTGCCGGATCAAGAGCTACCA
ACTCTTTTTCCGAAGGTAACTGGCTTCAGCAGAGCGCAGATACCAAATACTGTTCTTCTAGTGTAGCCGT
AGTTAGGCCACCACTTCAAGAACTCTGTAGCACCGCCTACATACCTCGCTCTGCTAATCCTGTTACCAGT
GGCTGCTGCCAGTGGCGATAAGTCGTGTCTTACCGGGTTGGACTCAAGACGATAGTTACCGGATAAGGCG
CAGCGGTCGGGCTGAACGGGGGGTTCGTGCACACAGCCCAGCTTGGAGCGAACGACCT
Features (pLannotate 1.2.2; 19 found; start..end, strand, type, name):
    410..502     +  CDS            lacI (fragment): lac repressor; lacI; The lac repressor binds to the lac operator to inhibit transcription in E. coli. This inhibition can be relieved by adding lactose or isopropyl-β-D-thiogalactopyranoside (IPTG).
    515..536     +  protein_bind   CAP binding site: CAP binding activates transcription in the presence of cAMP. E. coli catabolite activator protein
    551..581     +  promoter       lac promoter: promoter for the E. coli lac operon
    589..605     +  protein_bind   lac operator: The lac repressor binds to the lac operator to inhibit transcription in E. coli. This inhibition can be relieved by adding lactose or isopropyl-β-D-thiogalactopyranoside (IPTG). lac repressor encoded by lacI
    650..668     +  promoter       T3 promoter: promoter for bacteriophage T3 RNA polymerase
    681..709     +  misc_feature   MCS (fragment): pBluescript multiple cloning site
    738..771     +  protein_bind   FRT (minimal): supports FLP-mediated excision but not integration (Turan and Bode, 2011) FLP recombinase from the Saccharomyces cerevisiae 2μ plasmid
    778..1107    +  CDS            tnpA (fragment): TN5P_ECOLX - Also known as tnp. Experimental evidence at protein level: Swiss-Prot protein existence level 1. Mediates transposition of transposon Tn5 by a 'cut and paste' mechanism. First, the monomeric transposase binds the 19 bp inverted DNA repeats flanking the transposon. Then, dimerization of the DNA- bound transposase creates a synaptic DNA complex. After nicking of the first DNA strand, excision of the transposon proceeds through a series of intermediates. The transposase then mediates the insertion of the transposon at a new site by strand transfer. The activity of the wild- type tran
   1139..1930    +  CDS            neo: KKA2_KLEPN - Also known as kan, nptII. Experimental evidence at protein level: Swiss-Prot protein existence level 1. Resistance to kanamycin, neomycin, paromomycin, ribostamycin, butirosin and gentamicin B. From Klebsiella pneumoniae.
   1946..1993    +  protein_bind   FRT: FLP-mediated recombination occurs in the 8-bp core sequence TCTAGAAA (Turan and Bode, 2011). FLP recombinase from the Saccharomyces cerevisiae 2μ plasmid
   2074..2116    +  misc_feature   MCS (fragment): pBluescript multiple cloning site
   2125..2143    -  promoter       T7 promoter: promoter for bacteriophage T7 RNA polymerase
   2151..2306    +  CDS            lacZα (fragment): LacZα fragment of β-galactosidase; lacZ fragment
   2311..2739    +  rep_origin     f1 ori (sequence partly withheld): f1 bacteriophage origin of replication; arrow indicates direction of (+) strand synthesis
   2792..2896    +  promoter       AmpR promoter: bla
   2897..3106    +  CDS            AmpR (fragment): β-lactamase; bla; confers resistance to ampicillin, carbenicillin, and related antibiotics
   3385..4044    -  CDS            CmR: chloramphenicol acetyltransferase; cat; confers resistance to chloramphenicol
   4045..4147    -  promoter       cat promoter: promoter of the E. coli cat gene encoding chloramphenicol acetyltransferase
   4367..227     +  rep_origin     ori (across the origin): high-copy-number ColE1/pMB1/pBR322/pUC origin of replication
