[The description below was written by a language model from this plasmid's Addgene catalogue record and pLannotate feature annotations shown in this document.]
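Description:
pSKAP_AH is a 4,728 bp high-copy bacterial plasmid built on the pSKAP backbone, which the feature table shows to be a pBluescript-type vector. It retains the ColE1/pUC origin, an f1 phage origin, the lac promoter/operator region with a lacZα fragment, and T3 and T7 promoters flanking remnants of the multiple cloning site. It is maintained under chloramphenicol selection through an intact cat gene with its own promoter. The original β-lactamase gene survives only as a short fragment behind the AmpR promoter, apparently disrupted by the chloramphenicol cassette, so ampicillin resistance is not expected.

Between the two cloning-site remnants sits a kanamycin/neomycin resistance gene (neo), preceded by a fragment of Tn5 sequence and flanked by FRT sites. This arrangement resembles the template cassettes used for recombination-based chromosomal engineering: the marker can be moved onto a bacterial chromosome, selected with kanamycin, and later excised by FLP recombinase. The specific modification here is a short unique DNA barcode, "AH", recorded as a 25 bp insert. The annotation does not mark its position, so its location relative to the FRT-flanked cassette is not stated.

According to the record, the plasmid is one of a series carrying distinct barcodes. It is intended for allelic exchange to place the barcode on a bacterial chromosome, so that strains can subsequently be identified molecularly. The associated work used such barcodes with digital PCR to determine competitive indices and compare fitness among Salmonella strains in mixed populations. Although catalogued as a bacterial expression vector, it serves as a source of a barcode and marker rather than for protein expression.
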