Addgene plasmid #122710: pSKAP_AH
Purpose: pSKAP plasmid containing the unique DNA barcode "AH" to be used for allelic exchange on bacterial chromosomes and subsequent molecular identification.
Depositing lab: Travis Bourret. Depositing organization: Creighton University. Publication: Digital PCR-based Competitive Index for High-throughput Analysis of Fitness in Salmonella. Shaw JA, Bourret TJ. J Vis Exp. 2019 May 13;(147). doi: 10.3791/59630. PubMed 31132072.
Backbone
  Vector backbone: pSKAP
  Backbone manufacturer: Shaw and Bourret
  Backbone size w/o insert (bp): 4703
  Total vector size (bp): 4728
  Modifications to backbone: Addition of AH barcode sequence. ATGACCACCGAGTCGTGATTGTAC
  Vector type: Bacterial Expression
Growth in bacteria
  Bacterial resistance: Chloramphenicol, 25 μg/mL
  Growth temperature: 37°C
  Growth strain: DH5alpha
  Copy number: High Copy
Gene/Insert
  Gene/Insert name: Barcode AH
  Insert size (bp): 25
Terms and licenses: Academic/Nonprofit Terms; Industry Terms: Not Available to Industry
How to cite: pSKAP_AH was a gift from Travis Bourret (Addgene plasmid # 122710 ; http://n2t.net/addgene:122710 ; RRID:Addgene_122710)
