>Addgene plasmid #122710 | pSKAP_AH | depositor partial sequence | sequence record 239228 | Theoretical pSKAP_Barcode plasmid (location of generic barcode represented by "n")
CTAAATTGTAAGCGTTAATATTTTGTTAAAATTCGCGTTAAATTTTTGTTAAATCAGCTCATTTTTTAAC
CAATAGGCCGAAATCGGCAAAATCCCTTATAAATCAAAAGAATAGACCGAGATAGGGT
[37 nt withheld, positions 129-165]
AAAGAACGTGGACTCCAACGTCAAAGG
[49 nt withheld, positions 193-241]
T
[91 nt withheld, positions 243-333]
G
[124 nt withheld, positions 335-458]
CCCATTCGCCATTCAGGCTGCGCAACTGTTGGGAAGGGCGATCGGTGCGGGCCTCTTCGCTATTACGCCA
GCTGGCGAAAGGGGGATGTGCTGCAAGGCGATTAAGTTGGGTAACGCCAGGGTTTTCCCAGTCACGACGT
TGTAAAACGACGGCCAGTGAGCGCGCGTAATACGACTCACTATAGGGCGAATTGGGTACCGGGCCCCCCC
TCGAGGTCGACGGTATCGATAAGCTTGCATGCAGATTGCAGCATTACACGTCTTGAGNNNNNNNNNNNNN
NNNNNNNNNNNNCGATTGTGTAGGCTGGAGCTGCTTCGAAGTTCCTATACTTTCTAGAGAATAGGAACTT
CGGAATAGGAACTTCAAGATCCCCTTATTAGAAGAACTCGTCAAGAAGGCGATAGAAGGCGATGCGCTGC
GAATCGGGAGCGGCGATACCGTAAAGCACGAGGAAGCGGTCAGCCCATTCGCCGCCAAGCTCTTCAGCAA
TATCACGGGTAGCCAACGCTATGTCCTGATAGCGGTCCGCCACACCCAGCCGGCCACAGTCGATGAATCC
AGAAAAGCGGCCATTTTCCACCATGATATTCGGCAAGCAGGCATCGCCATGGGTCACGACGAGATCCTCG
CCGTCGGGCATGCGCGCCTTGAGCCTGGCGAACAGTTCGGCTGGCGCGAGCCCCTGATGCTCTTCGTCCA
GATCATCCTGATCGACAAGACCGGCTTCCATCCGAGTACGTGCTCGCTCGATGCGATGTTTCGCTTGGTG
GTCGAATGGGCAGGTAGCCGGATCAAGCGTATGCAGCCGCCGCATTGCATCAGCCATGATGGATACTTTC
TCGGCAGGAGCAAGGTGAGATGACAGGAGATCCTGCCCCGGCACTTCGCCCAATAGCAGCCAGTCCCTTC
CCGCTTCAGTGACAACGTCGAGCACAGCTGCGCAAGGAACGCCCGTCGTGGCCAGCCACGATAGCCGCGC
TGCCTCGTCCTGCAGTTCATTCAGGGCACCGGACAGGTCGGTCTTGACAAAAAGAACCGGGCGCCCCTGC
GCTGACAGCCGGAACACGGCGGCATCAGAGCAGCCGATTGTCTGTTGTGCCCAGTCATAGCCGAATAGCC
TCTCCACCCAAGCGGCCGGAGAACCTGCGTGCAATCCATCTTGTTCAATCATGCGAAACGATCCTCATCC
TGTCTCTTGATCAGATCTTGATCCCCTGCGCCATCAGATCCTTGGCGGCAAGAAAGCCATCCAGTTTACT
TTGCAGGGCTTCCCAACCTTACCAGAGGGCGCCCCAGCTGGCAATTCCGGTTCGCTTGCTGTCCATAAAA
CCGCCCAGTCTAGCTATCGCCATGTAAGCCCACTGCAAGCTACCTGCTTTCTCTTTGCGCTTGCGTTTTC
CCTTGTCCAGATAGCCCAGTAGCTGACATTCATCCGGGGTCAGCACCGTTTCTGCGGACTGGCTTTCTAC
GTGTTCCGCTTCCTTTAGCAGCCCTTGCGCCCTGAGTGCTTGCGGCAGCGTGAGCTTCAAAAGCGCTCTG
AAGTTCCTATACTTTCTAGAGAATAGGAACTTCGAACTGCAGGTCGACGGATCCGCCCGGGCTAGAGCGG
CCGCCACCGCGGTGGAGCTCCAGCTTTTGTTCCCTTTAGTGAGGGTTAATTGCGCGCTTGGCGTAATCAT
GGTCATAGCTGTTTCCTGTGTGAAATTGTTATCCGCTCACAATTCCACACAACATACGAGCCGGAAGCAT
AAAGTGTAAAGCCTGGGGTGCCTAATGAGTGAGCTAACTCACATTAATTGCGTTGCGCTCACTGCCCGCT
TTCCAGTCGGGAAACCTGTCGTGCCAGCTGCATTAATGAATCGGCCAACGCGCGGGGAGAGGCGGTTTGC
GTATTGGGCGCTCTTCCGCTTCCTCGCTCACTGACTCGCTGCGCTCGGTCGTTCGGCTGCGGCGAGCGGT
ATCAGCTCACTCAAAGGCGGTAATACGGTTATCCACAGAATCAGGGGATAACGCAGGAAAGAACATGTGA
GCAAAAGGCCAGCAAAAGGCCAGGAACCGTAAAAAGGCCGCGTTGCTGGCGTTTTTCCATAGGCTCCGCC
CCCCTGACGAGCATCACAAAAATCGACGCTCAAGTCAGAGGTGGCGAAACCCGACAGGACTATAAAGATA
CCAGGCGTTTCCCCCTGGAAGCTCCCTCGTGCGCTCTCCTGTTCCGACCCTGCCGCTTACCGGATACCTG
TCCGCCTTTCTCCCTTCGGGAAGCGTGGCGCTTTCTCATAGCTCACGCTGTAGGTATCTCAGTTCGGTGT
AGGTCGTTCGCTCCAAGCTGGGCTGTGTGCACGAACCCCCCGTTCAGCCCGACCGCTGCGCCTTATCCGG
TAACTATCGTCTTGAGTCCAACCCGGTAAGACACGACTTATCGCCACTGGCAGCAGCCACTGGTAACAGG
ATTAGCAGAGCGAGGTATGTAGGCGGTGCTACAGAGTTCTTGAAGTGGTGGCCTAACTACGGCTACACTA
GAAGGACAGTATTTGGTATCTGCGCTCTGCTGAAGCCAGTTACCTTCGGAAAAAGAGTTGGTAGCTCTTG
ATCCGGCAAACAAACCACCGCTGGTAGCGGTGGTTTTTTTGTTTGCAAGCAGCAGATTACGCGCAGAAAA
AAAGGATCTCAAGAAGATCCTTTGATCTTTTCTACGGGGTCTGACGCTCAGTGGAACGAAAACTCACGTT
AAGGGATTTTGGTCATGAGATTATCAAAAAGGATCTTCACCTAGATCCTTTTCGACCGAATAAATACCTG
TGACGGAAGATCACTTCGCAGAATAAATAAATCCTGGTGTCCCTGTTGATACCGGGAAGCCCTGGGCCAA
CTTTTGGCGAAAATGAGACGTTGATCGGCACGTAAGAGGTTCCAACTTTCACCATAATGAAATAAGATCA
CTACCGGGCGTATTTTTTGAGTTGTCGAGATTTTCAGGAGCTAAGGAAGCTAAAATGGAGAAAAAAATCA
CTGGATATACCACCGTTGATATATCCCAATGGCATCGTAAAGAACATTTTGAGGCATTTCAGTCAGTTGC
TCAATGTACCTATAACCAGACCGTTCAGCTGGATATTACGGCCTTTTTAAAGACCGTAAAGAAAAATAAG
CACAAGTTTTATCCGGCCTTTATTCACATTCTTGCCCGCCTGATGAATGCTCATCCGGAATTACGTATGG
CAATGAAAGACGGTGAGCTGGTGATATGGGATAGTGTTCACCCTTGTTACACCGTTTTCCATGAGCAAAC
TGAAACGTTTTCATCGCTCTGGAGTGAATACCACGACGATTTCCGGCAGTTTCTACACATATATTCGCAA
GATGTGGCGTGTTACGGTGAAAACCTGGCCTATTTCCCTAAAGGGTTTATTGAGAATATGTTTTTCGTCT
CAGCCAATCCCTGGGTGAGTTTCACCAGTTTTGATTTAAACGTGGCCAATATGGACAACTTCTTCGCCCC
CGTTTTCACCATGGGCAAATATTATACGCAAGGCGACAAGGTGCTGATGCCGCTGGCGATTCAGGTTCAT
CATGCCGTTTGTGATGGCTTCCATGTCGGCAGAATGCTTAATGAATTACAACAGTACTGCGATGAGTGGC
AGGGCGGGGCGTAATTTTTTTAAGGCAGTTATTGGTGCCCTTAAACGCCTGGTTGCTACGCCTGAATAAG
TGATAATAAGCGGATGAATGGCAGAAATTCGAAAGCAAATTCGACCCGGTCGTCGGTTCAGGGCAGGGTC
GTTAAATAGCCGCTTATGTCTATTGCTGGTTTACCGGTTTATTGACTACCGGAAGCAGTGTGACCGTGTG
CTTCTCAAATGCCTGAGGCCAGTTTGCTCAGGCTCTCCCCGTGGAGGTAATAATTGACGATATGATCCTT
TTTTTCTGATCAAAAGTGCTCATCATTGGAAAACGTTCTTCGGGGCGAAAACTCTCAAGGATCTTACCGC
TGTTGAGATCCAGTTCGATGTAACCCACTCGTGCACCCAACTGATCTTCAGCATCTTTTACTTTCACCAG
CGTTTCTGGGTGAGCAAAAACAGGAAGGCAAAATGCCGCAAAAAAGGGAATAAGGGCGACACGGAAATGT
TGAATACTCATACTCTTCCTTTTTCAATATTATTGAAGCATTTATCAAGGGTTATTGTCTCATGAGCGGA
TACATATTTGAATGTATTTAGAAAAATAAACAAATAGGGGTTCCGCGCACATTTCCCCGAAAAGTGCCAC
